Addgene plasmid #65452: pITGFP3
Purpose: (Empty Backbone) pITGFP3 was designed to test the promoter activity using the destabilized yeast enhanced green fluorescent protein (yEGFP-CLN2PEST) as reporter.
Depositing lab: Claudia Vickers. Depositing organization: University of Queensland. Publication: Controlling heterologous gene expression in yeast cell factories on different carbon substrates and across the diauxic shift: a comparison of yeast promoter activities. Peng B, Williams TC, Henry M, Nielsen LK, Vickers CE. Microb Cell Fact. 2015 Jun 26;14:91. doi: 10.1186/s12934-015-0278-5. PubMed 26112740.
Backbone
  Vector backbone: pUC19
  Vector type: Yeast Expression
  Tag / fusion protein: yEGFP-CLN2PEST reporter
Growth in bacteria
  Bacterial resistance: Ampicillin, 100 μg/mL
  Growth temperature: 37°C
  Growth strain: DH5alpha
  Copy number: High Copy
Terms and licenses: Academic/Nonprofit Terms; Industry Terms: Not Available to Industry
How to cite: pITGFP3 was a gift from Claudia Vickers (Addgene plasmid # 65452 ; http://n2t.net/addgene:65452 ; RRID:Addgene_65452)
