[The description below was written by a language model from this plasmid's Addgene catalogue record.]
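Description:
pITGFP3 is an empty-backbone yeast promoter-testing vector built on pUC19. In bacteria it is maintained as a high-copy plasmid under ampicillin selection, as expected for a pUC-derived backbone carrying the standard pUC origin and beta-lactamase marker. The record classifies it as a yeast expression vector but lists no yeast selectable marker, yeast replication origin, or integration homology regions, so how it is maintained or selected in yeast cannot be stated from the available information. No feature table is provided, and the terminator, cloning sites and orientation of elements are likewise unrecorded.

The functional payload is a reporter, yEGFP-CLN2PEST: a yeast-enhanced green fluorescent protein fused to the PEST degradation sequence of the G1 cyclin Cln2. The PEST region targets the protein for rapid turnover, so the fluorescent signal does not accumulate as it would with stable GFP. Fluorescence therefore tracks current promoter activity more closely, allowing both increases and decreases in expression to be followed over time. As supplied, the reporter has no test promoter in front of it; the user inserts a candidate promoter upstream, and fluorescence in yeast serves as the readout of its strength and regulation.

The associated work compared the activities of yeast promoters on different carbon substrates and across the diauxic shift, with the aim of controlling heterologous gene expression in yeast cell factories. This is the kind of dynamic, condition-dependent profiling for which a destabilized reporter is well suited.
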