>Addgene plasmid #65452 | pITGFP3 | addgene partial sequence | sequence record 114596 | M13-Rev 5'-CAGGAAACAGCTATGACC-3'
TTACGACCGAGATTCCCGGGTAATAACTGATATAATTAAATTGAAGCTCTAATTTGTGAGTTTAGTATAC
ATGCATTTACTTATAATACAGTTTTTTAGTTTTGCTGGCCGCATCTTCTCAAATATGCTTCCCAGCCTGC
TTTTCTGTAACGTTCACCCTCTACCTTAGCATCCCTTCCCTTTGCAAATAGTCCTACTAGTCTAAGATCT
TATTACTTGGGTATTGCCCATACCAAAAGAAATTAAAGATGAGGCACTGCTAGATTTACCGCTATTTATG
GTCCCAGTTGGCGAGGGGAACATTCCATGGTTAATGAAGCTTGTCTTGGGTGGGCCCCCATTGAGGTAAT
GCGCCGTTGCGGGATTTTGGTTTTCCTTGTTAGACTCATTTAGGTTTAGCAAATCAATATAATCATTGGT
TGCGTTATTGCTGTTAGGACCCGTGATTTGTTCGTAGATCCTTTGTTTGTTATTTGTATTCACCAGACTA
TTCACACTAACGGTGCTACCACATATACTGTTTGACTGCTGCTGACCAAATTGGTACATACTTGGAGTGA
TTGGTGATGATTGTTCCATATTCCGGCTGAAAACGCTGTTATCAGAGAGTGAGCTCATGTTTCTCATTGG
AGTGTGGCTTTGAGATGAGGAAGCGGGCGAAGGAATGGATGTGCTATTTGAATTTTCGAAAGAGCATGAT
GGGGTTGATATGGTAAGCTTTCTCGAAATGTTCAAGTTGGATGCTTTGTACAATTCATCCATACCATGGG
TAATACCAGCAGCAGTAACAAATTCTAACAAGACCATGTGGTCTCTCTTTTCGTTTGGATCTTTGGATAA
GGCAGATTGAGTGGATAAGTAATGGTTGTCTGGTAACAAGACTGGACCATCACCAATTGGAGTATTTGGT
TGATAATGGTCAG
