>Addgene plasmid #65452 | pITGFP3 | addgene partial sequence | sequence record 114619 | M13-F20 5'-TGTAAAACGACGGCCAGT-3'
GGAAGAACGAAGGAAGGAGCACAGACTTAGATTGGTATATATACGCATATGTAGTGTTGAAGAAACATGA
AATTGCCCAGTATTCTTAACCCAACTGCACAGAACAAAAACCTGCAGGAAACGAAGATAAAACATGTCCA
CAAAATCATATACCAGTAGAGCTGAGACTCATGCAAGTCCGGTTGCATCGAAACTTTTACGTTTAATGGA
TGAAAAGAAGACCAATTTGTGTGCTTCTCTTGACGTTCGTTCGACTGATGAGCTATTGAAACTTGTTGAA
ACGTTGGGTCCATACATTTGCCTTTTGAAAACACACGTTGATATCTTGGATGATTTCAGTTATGAGGGTA
CTGTCGTTCCATTGAAAGCATTGGCAGAGAAATACAAGTTCTTGATATTTGAGGACAGAAAATTCGCCGA
TATCGGTAACACAGTCAAATTACAATATACATCGGGCGTTTACCGTATCGCAGAATGGTCTGATATCACC
AACGCCCACGGGGTTACTGGTGCTGGTATTGTTGCTGGCTTGAAACAAGGTGCGCAAGAGGTCACCAAAG
AACCAAGGGGATTATTGATGCTTGCTGAATTGTCTTCCAAGGGTTCTCTAGCACACGGTGAATATACTAA
GGGTACCGTTGATATTGCAAAGAGTGATAAAGATTTCGTTATTGGGTTCATTGCTCAGAACGATATGGGA
GGAAGAGAAGAAGGGTTTGATTGGCTAATCATGACCCCAGGTGTAGGTTTAGACGACAAAGGCGATGCAT
TGGGTCAGCAGTACAGAACCGTCGACGAAGTTGTAAGTGGTGGATCAGATATCATCATTGTTGGCAGAG
